Addgene plasmid #228057: pLXC2B-PLAG1-3xFLAG
Purpose: lentiviral expression of human PLAG1 with 3xFLAG tag
Depositing lab: James Amatruda & Kenneth Chen. Depositing organization: University of Texas Southwestern Medical Center. Publication: Mutations in microRNA processing genes in Wilms tumors derepress the IGF2 regulator PLAG1. Chen KS, Stroup EK, Budhipramono A, Rakheja D, Nichols-Vinueza D, Xu L, Stuart SH, Shukla AA, Fraire C, Mendell JT, Amatruda JF. Genes Dev. 2018 Aug 1;32(15-16):996-1007. doi: 10.1101/gad.313783.118. Epub 2018 Jul 19. PubMed 30026293.
Backbone
  Vector backbone: pLX303-cyan-2a-blast
  Vector type: Mammalian Expression, Lentiviral
  Selectable markers: Blasticidin
Growth in bacteria
  Bacterial resistance: Ampicillin, 100 μg/mL
  Growth temperature: 37°C
  Growth strain: NEB Stable
  Copy number: High Copy
Gene/Insert
  Gene/Insert name: PLAG1-3xFLAG (alt name: PLAG1)
  Species: H. sapiens (human)
  Insert size (bp): 1569
  Entrez Gene: PLAG1 (a.k.a. PSA, SGPA, SRS4, ZNF912)
  Promoter: CAG
  Tag / fusion protein: 3XFLAG (C terminal on insert)
  Cloning method: Gateway Cloning
  Sequencing primers: 5′ CMVfwd
Terms and licenses: Academic/Nonprofit Terms; Industry Terms: Not Available to Industry
How to cite: pLXC2B-PLAG1-3xFLAG was a gift from James Amatruda & Kenneth Chen (Addgene plasmid # 228057 ; http://n2t.net/addgene:228057 ; RRID:Addgene_228057)
