[The description below was written by a language model from this plasmid's Addgene catalogue record and pLannotate feature annotations shown in this document.]
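Description:
pLXC2B-PLAG1-3xFLAG is a third-generation, self-inactivating HIV-1 lentiviral expression plasmid built on the pLX303-cyan-2a-blast backbone, designed to deliver human PLAG1 carrying a C-terminal 3xFLAG tag into mammalian cells. In bacteria it is maintained through a high-copy ColE1/pUC origin and selected with ampicillin (AmpR); an f1 origin and remnants of a lac/T3/T7 cloning region are also present. The viral genome is transcribed from an RSV promoter fused to a truncated 5' LTR and includes the Ψ packaging signal with a partial gag sequence, the RRE for Rev-dependent nuclear export, a cPPT/CTS, a WPRE to boost transcript stability and expression, and a ΔU3 3' LTR that inactivates LTR promoter activity after integration. An SV40 poly(A) signal and SV40 origin lie downstream.

Two expression units sit between the LTRs. An hPGK promoter drives a CFP coding sequence followed by blasticidin S deaminase; the backbone name indicates these are linked by a 2A peptide, so transduced cells can be both tracked by cyan fluorescence and selected with blasticidin. Downstream, the PLAG1 open reading frame is flanked by attB1 and attB2 sites, consistent with its insertion by Gateway recombination, with the FLAG epitope detected just before attB2. The catalogue lists the insert promoter as CAG, but the feature annotation of the sequenced plasmid shows a CMV enhancer and CMV immediate-early promoter directly upstream of attB1, so the two sources disagree on this point. PLAG1 is a zinc-finger transcription factor and proto-oncogene that upregulates targets such as IGF2. The construct suits stable overexpression and FLAG-based detection or pulldown of PLAG1, in the context of work on Wilms tumor.
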