Features (pLannotate 1.2.2; 32 found; start..end, strand, type, name):
    385..405     +  CDS            FLAG (fragment): FLAG® epitope tag, followed by an enterokinase cleavage site
    409..433     -  protein_bind   attB2: mutant version of attB; recombination site for the Gateway® BP reaction BP Clonase™
    473..1061    +  misc_feature   WPRE: woodchuck hepatitis virus posttranscriptional regulatory element
   1112..1131    +  misc_feature   cPPT/CTS (fragment): central polypurine tract and central termination sequence of HIV-1
   1133..1366    +  LTR            3' LTR (ΔU3): self-inactivating 3' long terminal repeat (LTR) from HIV-1
   1444..1565    +  polyA_signal   SV40 poly(A) signal: SV40 polyadenylation signal
   1605..1740    +  rep_origin     SV40 ori: SV40 origin of replication
   1761..1779    -  promoter       T7 promoter: promoter for bacteriophage T7 RNA polymerase
   1787..1942    +  CDS            lacZα (fragment): LacZα fragment of β-galactosidase; lacZ fragment
   1947..2375    +  rep_origin     f1 ori (sequence partly withheld): f1 bacteriophage origin of replication; arrow indicates direction of (+) strand synthesis
   2428..2532    +  promoter       AmpR promoter: bla
   2533..3393    +  CDS            AmpR: β-lactamase; bla; confers resistance to ampicillin, carbenicillin, and related antibiotics
   3564..4152    +  rep_origin     ori: high-copy-number ColE1/pMB1/pBR322/pUC origin of replication
   4335..4427    +  CDS            lacI (fragment): lac repressor; lacI; The lac repressor binds to the lac operator to inhibit transcription in E. coli. This inhibition can be relieved by adding lactose or isopropyl-β-D-thiogalactopyranoside (IPTG).
   4440..4461    +  protein_bind   CAP binding site: CAP binding activates transcription in the presence of cAMP. E. coli catabolite activator protein
   4476..4506    +  promoter       lac promoter: promoter for the E. coli lac operon
   4514..4530    +  protein_bind   lac operator: The lac repressor binds to the lac operator to inhibit transcription in E. coli. This inhibition can be relieved by adding lactose or isopropyl-β-D-thiogalactopyranoside (IPTG). lac repressor encoded by lacI
   4575..4593    +  promoter       T3 promoter: promoter for bacteriophage T3 RNA polymerase
   4621..4847    +  promoter       RSV promoter: Rous sarcoma virus enhancer/promoter
   4848..5028    +  LTR            5' LTR (truncated): truncated 5' long terminal repeat (LTR) from HIV-1
   5075..5200    +  misc_feature   HIV-1 Ψ: packaging signal of human immunodeficiency virus type 1
   5184..5547    +  CDS            HIV-1 gag (fragment): gag protein from human immunodeficiency virus 1; gag
   5693..5926    +  misc_feature   RRE: The Rev response element (RRE) of HIV-1 allows for Rev-dependent mRNA export from the nucleus to the cytoplasm.
   6303..6329    +  CDS            Rev (fragment): human immunodeficiency virus 1 (HIV-1) Rev protein; rev; enhances nuclear export of unspliced and incompletely spliced viral mRNAs
   6330..6830    +  promoter       hPGK promoter: human phosphoglycerate kinase 1 promoter
   6839..7555    +  CDS            CFP: cyan variant of GFP mammalian codon-optimized
   7634..8029    +  CDS            BSD: blasticidin S deaminase; Aspergillus terreus BSD; confers resistance to blasticidin
   8089..8206    +  misc_feature   cPPT/CTS: central polypurine tract and central termination sequence of HIV-1
   8323..8626    +  enhancer       CMV enhancer: human cytomegalovirus immediate early enhancer
   8627..8830    +  promoter       CMV promoter: human cytomegalovirus (CMV) immediate early promoter
   8853..8877    +  protein_bind   attB1: mutant version of attB; recombination site for the Gateway® BP reaction BP Clonase™
   8900..339     +  CDS            PLAG1 (across the origin): PLAG1_HUMAN - Experimental evidence at protein level: Swiss-Prot protein existence level 1. Transcription factor whose activation results in up- regulation of target genes, such as IGFII, leading to uncontrolled cell proliferation: when overexpressed in cultured cells, higher proliferation rate and transformation are observed. Other target genes such as CRLF1, CRABP2, CRIP2, PIGF are strongly induced in cells with PLAG1 induction. Proto-oncogene whose ectopic expression can trigger the development of pleomorphic adenomas of the salivary gland and lipoblastomas. Overexpression is associated wit
>Addgene plasmid #228057 | pLXC2B-PLAG1-3xFLAG | addgene full sequence | sequence record 452389 | Addgene NGS Result
ATTGGGTCCCTAGATGATGGTGCAGGAGACCTCTCCCTATCCAAAAGCTCTATCTCCATCAGTGACCCCC
TAAACACACCAGCATTGGATTTTTCTCAGTTGTTTAATTTCATACCTTTAAATGGTCCTCCCTATAATCC
TCTATCAGTGGGGAGCCTTGGAATGAGCTATTCCCAGGAAGAAGCACATTCTTCTGTTTCCCAGCTCCCC
CCACAAACACAGGATCTTCAAGATCCTGCAAACACTATAGGGCTTGGGTCTCTGCACTCACTGTCAGCAG
CTTTCACCAGCAGTTTAAGCACAAGTACCACCCTCCCACGTTTCCATCAAGCTTTTCAGGACTACAAGGA
CCACGACGGTGACTACAAGGACCACGACATCGACTACAAGGACGACGACGACAAGTGAACCCAGCTTTCT
TGTACAAAGTGGTTTAATGAGCTAGCGCTAACCGGTGGCGCGTTAAGTCGACAATCAACCTCTGGATTAC
AAAATTTGTGAAAGATTGACTGGTATTCTTAACTATGTTGCTCCTTTTACGCTATGTGGATACGCTGCTT
TAATGCCTTTGTATCATGCTATTGCTTCCCGTATGGCTTTCATTTTCTCCTCCTTGTATAAATCCTGGTT
GCTGTCTCTTTATGAGGAGTTGTGGCCCGTTGTCAGGCAACGTGGCGTGGTGTGCACTGTGTTTGCTGAC
GCAACCCCCACTGGTTGGGGCATTGCCACCACCTGTCAGCTCCTTTCCGGGACTTTCGCTTTCCCCCTCC
CTATTGCCACGGCGGAACTCATCGCCGCCTGCCTTGCCCGCTGCTGGACAGGGGCTCGGCTGTTGGGCAC
TGACAATTCCGTGGTGTTGTCGGGGAAATCATCGTCCTTTCCTTGGCTGCTCGCCTGTGTTGCCACCTGG
ATTCTGCGCGGGACGTCCTTCTGCTACGTCCCTTCGGCCCTCAATCCAGCGGACCTTCCTTCCCGCGGCC
TGCTGCCGGCTCTGCGGCCTCTTCCGCGTCTTCGCCTTCGCCCTCAGACGAGTCGGATCTCCCTTTGGGC
CGCCTCCCCGCGTCGACTTTAAGACCAATGACTTACAAGGCAGCTGTAGATCTTAGCCACTTTTTAAAAG
AAAAGGGGGGACTGGAAGGGCTAATTCACTCCCAACGAAGACAAGATCTGCTTTTTGCTTGTACTGGGTC
TCTCTGGTTAGACCAGATCTGAGCCTGGGAGCTCTCTGGCTAACTAGGGAACCCACTGCTTAAGCCTCAA
TAAAGCTTGCCTTGAGTGCTTCAAGTAGTGTGTGCCCGTCTGTTGTGTGACTCTGGTAACTAGAGATCCC
TCAGACCCTTTTAGTCAGTGTGGAAAATCTCTAGCAGTACGTATAGTAGTTCATGTCATCTTATTATTCA
GTATTTATAACTTGCAAAGAAATGAATATCAGAGAGTGAGAGGAACTTGTTTATTGCAGCTTATAATGGT
TACAAATAAAGCAATAGCATCACAAATTTCACAAATAAAGCATTTTTTTCACTGCATTCTAGTTGTGGTT
TGTCCAAACTCATCAATGTATCTTATCATGTCTGGCTCTAGCTATCCCGCCCCTAACTCCGCCCATCCCG
CCCCTAACTCCGCCCAGTTCCGCCCATTCTCCGCCCCATGGCTGACTAATTTTTTTTATTTATGCAGAGG
CCGAGGCCGCCTCGGCCTCTGAGCTATTCCAGAAGTAGTGAGGAGGCTTTTTTGGAGGCCTAGGGACGTA
CCCAATTCGCCCTATAGTGAGTCGTATTACGCGCGCTCACTGGCCGTCGTTTTACAACGTCGTGACTGGG
AAAACCCTGGCGTTACCCAACTTAATCGCCTTGCAGCACATCCCCCTTTCGCCAGCTGGCGTAATAGCGA
AGAGGCCCGCACCGATCGCCCTTCCCAACAGTTGCGCAGCCTGAATGGCGAATGGG
[124 nt withheld, positions 1947-2070]
C
[91 nt withheld, positions 2072-2162]
A
[49 nt withheld, positions 2164-2212]
CCTTTGACGTTGGAGTCCACGTTCTTT
[37 nt withheld, positions 2240-2276]
ACCCTATCTCGGTCTATTCTTTTGATTTATAAGGGATTTTGCCGATTTCGGCCTATTGGTTAAAAAATGA
GCTGATTTAACAAAAATTTAACGCGAATTTTAACAAAATATTAACGCTTACAATTTAGGTGGCACTTTTC
GGGGAAATGTGCGCGGAACCCCTATTTGTTTATTTTTCTAAATACATTCAAATATGTATCCGCTCATGAG
ACAATAACCCTGATAAATGCTTCAATAATATTGAAAAAGGAAGAGTATGAGTATTCAACATTTCCGTGTC
GCCCTTATTCCCTTTTTTGCGGCATTTTGCCTTCCTGTTTTTGCTCACCCAGAAACGCTGGTGAAAGTAA
AAGATGCTGAAGATCAGTTGGGTGCACGAGTGGGTTACATCGAACTGGATCTCAACAGCGGTAAGATCCT
TGAGAGTTTTCGCCCCGAAGAACGTTTTCCAATGATGAGCACTTTTAAAGTTCTGCTATGTGGCGCGGTA
TTATCCCGTATTGACGCCGGGCAAGAGCAACTCGGTCGCCGCATACACTATTCTCAGAATGACTTGGTTG
AGTACTCACCAGTCACAGAAAAGCATCTTACGGATGGCATGACAGTAAGAGAATTATGCAGTGCTGCCAT
AACCATGAGTGATAACACTGCGGCCAACTTACTTCTGACAACGATCGGAGGACCGAAGGAGCTAACCGCT
TTTTTGCACAACATGGGGGATCATGTAACTCGCCTTGATCGTTGGGAACCGGAGCTGAATGAAGCCATAC
CAAACGACGAGCGTGACACCACGATGCCTGTAGCAATGGCAACAACGTTGCGCAAACTATTAACTGGCGA
ACTACTTACTCTAGCTTCCCGGCAACAATTAATAGACTGGATGGAGGCGGATAAAGTTGCAGGACCACTT
CTGCGCTCGGCCCTTCCGGCTGGCTGGTTTATTGCTGATAAATCTGGAGCCGGTGAGCGTGGGTCTCGCG
GTATCATTGCAGCACTGGGGCCAGATGGTAAGCCCTCCCGTATCGTAGTTATCTACACGACGGGGAGTCA
GGCAACTATGGATGAACGAAATAGACAGATCGCTGAGATAGGTGCCTCACTGATTAAGCATTGGTAACTG
TCAGACCAAGTTTACTCATATATACTTTAGATTGATTTAAAACTTCATTTTTAATTTAAAAGGATCTAGG
TGAAGATCCTTTTTGATAATCTCATGACCAAAATCCCTTAACGTGAGTTTTCGTTCCACTGAGCGTCAGA
CCCCGTAGAAAAGATCAAAGGATCTTCTTGAGATCCTTTTTTTCTGCGCGTAATCTGCTGCTTGCAAACA
AAAAAACCACCGCTACCAGCGGTGGTTTGTTTGCCGGATCAAGAGCTACCAACTCTTTTTCCGAAGGTAA
CTGGCTTCAGCAGAGCGCAGATACCAAATACTGTTCTTCTAGTATAGCCGTAGTTAGGCCACCACTTCAA
GAACTCTGTAGCACCGCCTACATACCTCGCTCTGCTAATCCTGTTACCAGTGGCTGCTGCCAGTGGCGAT
AAGTCGTGTCTTACCGGGTTGGACTCAAGACGATAGTTACCGGATAAGGCGCAGCGGTCGGGCTGAACGG
GGGGTTCGTGCACACAGCCCAGCTTGGAGCGAACGACCTACACCGAACTGAGATACCTACAGCGTGAGCT
ATGAGAAAGCGCCACGCTTCCCGAAGGGAGAAAGGCGGACAGGTATCCGGTAAGCGGCAGGGTCGGAACA
GGAGAGCGCACGAGGGAGCTTCCAGGGGGAAACGCCTGGTATCTTTATAGTCCTGTCGGGTTTCGCCACC
TCTGACTTGAGCGTCGATTTTTGTGATGCTCGTCAGGGGGGCGGAGCCTATGGAAAAACGCCAGCAACGC
GGCCTTTTTACGGTTCCTGGCCTTTTGCTGGCCTTTTGCTCACATGTTCTTTCCTGCGTTATCCCCTGAT
TCTGTGGATAACCGTATTACCGCCTTTGAGTGAGCTGATACCGCTCGCCGCAGCCGAACGACCGAGCGCA
GCGAGTCAGTGAGCGAGGAAGCGGAAGAGCGCCCAATACGCAAACCGCCTCTCCCCGCGCGTTGGCCGAT
TCATTAATGCAGCTGGCACGACAGGTTTCCCGACTGGAAAGCGGGCAGTGAGCGCAACGCAATTAATGTG
AGTTAGCTCACTCATTAGGCACCCCAGGCTTTACACTTTATGCTTCCGGCTCGTATGTTGTGTGGAATTG
TGAGCGGATAACAATTTCACACAGGAAACAGCTATGACCATGATTACGCCAAGCGCGCAATTAACCCTCA
CTAAAGGGAACAAAAGCTGGAGCTGCAAGCTTAATGTAGTCTTATGCAATACTCTTGTAGTCTTGCAACA
TGGTAACGATGAGTTAGCAACATGCCTTACAAGGAGAGAAAAAGCACCGTGCATGCCGATTGGTGGAAGT
AAGGTGGTACGATCGTGCCTTATTAGGAAGGCAACAGACGGGTCTGACATGGATTGGACGAACCACTGAA
TTGCCGCATTGCAGAGATATTGTATTTAAGTGCCTAGCTCGATACATAAACGGGTCTCTCTGGTTAGACC
AGATCTGAGCCTGGGAGCTCTCTGGCTAACTAGGGAACCCACTGCTTAAGCCTCAATAAAGCTTGCCTTG
AGTGCTTCAAGTAGTGTGTGCCCGTCTGTTGTGTGACTCTGGTAACTAGAGATCCCTCAGACCCTTTTAG
TCAGTGTGGAAAATCTCTAGCAGTGGCGCCCGAACAGGGACTTGAAAGCGAAAGGGAAACCAGAGGAGCT
CTCTCGACGCAGGACTCGGCTTGCTGAAGCGCGCACGGCAAGAGGCGAGGGGCGGCGACTGGTGAGTACG
CCAAAAATTTTGACTAGCGGAGGCTAGAAGGAGAGAGATGGGTGCGAGAGCGTCAGTATTAAGCGGGGGA
GAATTAGATCGCGATGGGAAAAAATTCGGTTAAGGCCAGGGGGAAAGAAAAAATATAAATTAAAACATAT
AGTATGGGCAAGCAGGGAGCTAGAACGATTCGCAGTTAATCCTGGCCTGTTAGAAACATCAGAAGGCTGT
AGACAAATACTGGGACAGCTACAACCATCCCTTCAGACAGGATCAGAAGAACTTAGATCATTATATAATA
CAGTAGCAACCCTCTATTGTGTGCATCAAAGGATAGAGATAAAAGACACCAAGGAAGCTTTAGACAAGAT
AGAGGAAGAGCAAAACAAAAGTAAGACCACCGCACAGCAAGCGGCCGCTGATCTTCAGACCTGGAGGAGG
AGATATGAGGGACAATTGGAGAAGTGAATTATATAAATATAAAGTAGTAAAAATTGAACCATTAGGAGTA
GCACCCACCAAGGCAAAGAGAAGAGTGGTGCAGAGAGAAAAAAGAGCAGTGGGAATAGGAGCTTTGTTCC
TTGGGTTCTTGGGAGCAGCAGGAAGCACTATGGGCGCAGCGTCAATGACGCTGACGGTACAGGCCAGACA
ATTATTGTCTGGTATAGTGCAGCAGCAGAACAATTTGCTGAGGGCTATTGAGGCGCAACAGCATCTGTTG
CAACTCACAGTCTGGGGCATCAAGCAGCTCCAGGCAAGAATCCTGGCTGTGGAAAGATACCTAAAGGATC
AACAGCTCCTGGGGATTTGGGGTTGCTCTGGAAAACTCATTTGCACCACTGCTGTGCCTTGGAATGCTAG
TTGGAGTAATAAATCTCTGGAACAGATTTGGAATCACACGACCTGGATGGAGTGGGACAGAGAAATTAAC
AATTACACAAGCTTAATACACTCCTTAATTGAAGAATCGCAAAACCAGCAAGAAAAGAATGAACAAGAAT
TATTGGAATTAGATAAATGGGCAAGTTTGTGGAATTGGTTTAACATAACAAATTGGCTGTGGTATATAAA
ATTATTCATAATGATAGTAGGAGGCTTGGTAGGTTTAAGAATAGTTTTTGCTGTACTTTCTATAGTGAAT
AGAGTTAGGCAGGGATATTCACCATTATCGTTTCAGACCCACCTCCCAACCCCGAGGGGACCCTTGCGCC
TTTTCCAAGGCAGCCCTGGGTTTGCGCAGGGACGCGGCTGCTCTGGGCGTGGTTCCGGGAAACGCAGCGG
CGCCGACCCTGGGTCTCGCACATTCTTCACGTCCGTTCGCAGCGTCACCCGGATCTTCGCCGCTACCCTT
GTGGGCCCCCCGGCGACGCTTCCTGCTCCGCCCCTAAGTCGGGAAGGTTCCTTGCGGTTCGCGGCGTGCC
GGACGTGACAAACGGAAGCCGCACGTCTCACTAGTACCCTCGCAGACGGACAGCGCCAGGGAGCAATGGC
AGCGCGCCGACCGCGATGGGCTGTGGCCAATAGCGGCTGCTCAGCAGGGCGCGCCGAGAGCAGCGGCCGG
GAAGGGGCGGTGCGGGAGGCGGGGTGTGGGGCGGTAGTGTGGGCCCTGTTCCTGCCCGCGCGGTGTTCCG
CATTCTGCAAGCCTCCGGAGCGCACGTCGGCAGTCGGCTCCCTCGTTGACCGAATCACCGACCTCTCTCC
CCAGGGGGTACCATGGTGAGCAAGGGCGAGGAGCTGTTCACCGGGGTGGTGCCCATCCTGGTCGAGCTGG
ACGGCGACGTAAACGGCCACAGGTTCAGCGTGTCCGGCGAGGGCGAGGGCGATGCCACCTACGGCAAGCT
GACCCTGAAGTTCATCTGCACCACCGGCAAGCTGCCCGTGCCCTGGCCCACCCTCGTGACCACCCTGACC
TGGGGCGTGCAGTGCTTCAGCCGCTACCCCGACCACATGAAGCAGCACGACTTCTTCAAGTCCGCCATGC
CCGAAGGCTACGTCCAGGAGCGTACCATCTTCTTCAAGGACGACGGCAACTACAAGACCCGCGCCGAGGT
GAAGTTCGAGGGCGACACCCTGGTGAACCGCATCGAGCTGAAGGGCATCGACTTCAAGGAGGACGGCAAC
ATCCTGGGGCACAAGCTGGAGTACAACTACATCAGCCACAACGTCTATATCACCGCCGACAAGCAGAAGA
ACGGCATCAAGGCCCACTTCAAGATCCGCCACAACATCGAGGACGGCAGCGTGCAGCTCGCCGACCACTA
CCAGCAGAACACCCCCATCGGCGACGGCCCCGTGCTGCTGCCCGACAACCACTACCTGAGCACCCAGTCC
GCCCTGAGCAAAGACCCCAACGAGAAGCGCGATCACATGGTCCTGCTGGAGTTCGTGACCGCCGCCGGGA
TCACTCTCGGCATGGACGAGCTGTACAAGGGCTCCGGAGAGGGCAGAGGAAGTCTGCTAACATGCGGTGA
CGTCGAGGAGAATCCTGGCCCACTCGAGGGTACCACCATGGCCAAGCCTTTGTCTCAAGAAGAATCCACC
CTCATTGAAAGAGCAACGGCTACAATCAACAGCATCCCCATCTCTGAAGACTACAGCGTCGCCAGCGCAG
CTCTCTCTAGCGACGGCCGCATCTTCACTGGTGTCAATGTATATCATTTTACTGGGGGACCTTGTGCAGA
ACTCGTGGTGCTGGGCACTGCTGCTGCTGCGGCAGCTGGCAACCTGACTTGTATCGTCGCGATCGGAAAT
GAGAACAGGGGCATCTTGAGCCCCTGCGGACGGTGCCGACAGGTGCTTCTCGATCTGCATCCTGGGATCA
AAGCCATAGTGAAGGACAGTGATGGACAGCCGACGGCAGTTGGGATTCGTGAATTGCTGCCCTCTGGTTA
TGTGTGGGAGGGCCTGCAGCTGCAGTAGTAAGAATTCTAGATCTTGAGACAAATGGCAGTATTCATCCAC
AATTTTAAAAGAAAAGGGGGGATTGGGGGGTACAGTGCAGGGGAAAGAATAGTAGACATAATAGCAACAG
ACATACAAACTAAAGAATTACAAAAACAAATTACAAAAATTCAAAATTTTCGGGTTTATTACAGGGACAG
CAGAGATCCACTTTGGCGCCGGCTCGAGGGGGCCCGGGGTTATTAATAGTAATCAATTACGGGGTCATTA
GTTCATAGCCCATATATGGAGTTCCGCGTTACATAACTTACGGTAAATGGCCCGCCTGGCTGACCGCCCA
ACGACCCCCGCCCATTGACGTCAATAATGACGTATGTTCCCATAGTAACGCCAATAGGGACTTTCCATTG
ACGTCAATGGGTGGAGTATTTACGGTAAACTGCCCACTTGGCAGTACATCAAGTGTATCATATGCCAAGT
ACGCCCCCTATTGACGTCAATGACGGTAAATGGCCCGCCTGGCATTATGCCCAGTACATGACCTTATGGG
ACTTTCCTACTTGGCAGTACATCTACGTATTAGTCATCGCTATTACCATGGTGATGCGGTTTTGGCAGTA
CATCAATGGGCGTGGATAGCGGTTTGACTCACGGGGATTTCCAAGTCTCCACCCCATTGACGTCAATGGG
AGTTTGTTTTGGCACCAAAATCAACGGGACTTTCCAAAATGTCGTAACAACTCCGCCCCATTGACGCAAA
TGGGCGGTAGGCGTGTACGGTGGGAGGTCTATATAAGCAGAGCTCTCTGGCTAACTGTCGGGATCAACAA
GTTTGTACAAAAAAGCAGGCTAGAAGGCCTGGTTTAGGCTGCGATGGCCACTGTCATTCCTGGTGATTTG
TCAGAAGTAAGAGATACCCAGAAAGTCCCTTCAGGGAAACGTAAGCGTGGTGAAACCAAACCAAGAAAAA
ACTTTCCTTGCCAACTGTGTGACAAGGCCTTTAACAGTGTTGAGAAATTAAAGGTTCACTCCTACTCTCA
CACAGGAGAGAGGCCCTACAAGTGCATACAACAAGACTGCACCAAGGCCTTTGTTTCTAAGTACAAATTA
CAAAGGCACATGGCTACTCATTCTCCTGAGAAAACCCACAAGTGTAATTATTGTGAGAAAATGTTTCACC
GGAAAGATCATCTGAAGAATCACCTCCATACACACGACCCTAACAAAGAGACGTTTAAGTGCGAAGAATG
TGGCAAGAACTACAATACCAAGCTTGGATTTAAACGTCACTTGGCCTTGCATGCCGCAACAAGTGGTGAC
CTCACCTGTAAGGTATGTTTGCAAACTTTTGAAAGCACGGGAGTGCTTCTGGAGCACCTTAAATCTCATG
CAGGCAAGTCGTCTGGTGGGGTTAAAGAAAAAAAGCACCAGTGCGAACATTGTGATCGCCGGTTCTACAC
CCGAAAGGATGTCCGGAGACACATGGTGGTGCACACTGGAAGAAAGGACTTCCTCTGTCAGTATTGTGCA
CAGAGATTTGGGCGAAAGGATCACCTGACTCGACATATGAAGAAGAGTCACAATCAAGAGCTTCTGAAGG
TCAAAACAGAACCAGTGGATTTCCTTGACCCATTTACCTGCAATGTGTCTGTGCCTATAAAAGACGAGCT
CCTTCCGGTGATGTCCTTACCTTCCAGTGAACTGTTATCAAAGCCATTCACAAACACTTTGCAGTTAAAC
CTCTACAACACTCCATTTCAGTCCATGCAGAGCTCGGGATCTGCCCACCAAATGATCACAACTTTACCTT
TGGGAATGACATGCCCAATAGATATGGACACTGTTCATCCCTCTCACCACCTTTCTTTCAAATATCCGTT
CAGTTCTACCTCATATGCAATTTCTATTCCTGAAAAAGAACAGCCATTAAAGGGGGAAATTGAGAGTTAC
CTGATGGAGTTACAAGGTGGCGTGCCCTCTTCATCCCAAGATTCTCAAGCATCGTCATCATCTAAGCTAG
GGTTGGATCCTCAG
